>Addgene plasmid #128158 | pTRIPZ shSTING-Hsa | addgene full sequence | sequence record 259309 | Addgene NGS Result
TGGAAGGGCTAATTCACTCCCAAAGAAGACAAGATATCCTTGATCTGTGGATCTACCACACACAAGGCTA
CTTCCCTGATTAGCAGAACTACACACCAGGGCCAGGGGTCAGATATCCACTGACCTTTGGATGGTGCTAC
AAGCTAGTACCAGTTGAGCCAGATAAGGTAGAAGAGGCCAATAAAGGAGAGAACACCAGCTTGTTACACC
CTGTGAGCCTGCATGGGATGGATGACCCGGAGAGAGAAGTGTTAGAGTGGAGGTTTGACAGCCGCCTAGC
ATTTCATCACGTGGCCCGAGAGCTGCATCCGGAGTACTTCAAGAACTGCTGATATCGAGCTTGCTACAAG
GGACTTTCCGCTGGGGACTTTCCAGGGAGGCGTGGCCTGGGCGGGACTGGGGAGTGGCGAGCCCTCAGAT
CCTGCATATAAGCAGCTGCTTTTTGCCTGTACTGGGTCTCTCTGGTTAGACCAGATCTGAGCCTGGGAGC
TCTCTGGCTAACTAGGGAACCCACTGCTTAAGCCTCAATAAAGCTTGCCTTGAGTGCTTCAAGTAGTGTG
TGCCCGTCTGTTGTGTGACTCTGGTAACTAGAGATCCCTCAGACCCTTTTAGTCAGTGTGGAAAATCTCT
AGCAGTGGCGCCCGAACAGGGACTTGAAAGCGAAAGGGAAACCAGAGGAGCTCTCTCGACGCAGGACTCG
GCTTGCTGAAGCGCGCACGGCAAGAGGCGAGGGGCGGCGACTGGTGAGTACGCCAAAAATTTTGACTAGC
GGAGGCTAGAAGGAGAGAGATGGGTGCGAGAGCGTCAGTATTAAGCGGGGGAGAATTAGATCGCGATGGG
AAAAAATTCGGTTAAGGCCAGGGGGAAAGAAAAAATATAAATTAAAACATATAGTATGGGCAAGCAGGGA
GCTAGAACGATTCGCAGTTAATCCTGGCCTGTTAGAAACATCAGAAGGCTGTAGACAAATACTGGGACAG
CTACAACCATCCCTTCAGACAGGATCAGAAGAACTTAGATCATTATATAATACAGTAGCAACCCTCTATT
GTGTGCATCAAAGGATAGAGATAAAAGACACCAAGGAAGCTTTAGACAAGATAGAGGAAGAGCAAAACAA
AAGTAAGACCACCGCACAGCAAGCGGCCGGCCGCTGATCTTCAGACCTGGAGGAGGAGATATGAGGGACA
ATTGGAGAAGTGAATTATATAAATATAAAGTAGTAAAAATTGAACCATTAGGAGTAGCACCCACCAAGGC
AAAGAGAAGAGTGGTGCAGAGAGAAAAAAGAGCAGTGGGAATAGGAGCTTTGTTCCTTGGGTTCTTGGGA
GCAGCAGGAAGCACTATGGGCGCAGCGTCAATGACGCTGACGGTACAGGCCAGACAATTATTGTCTGGTA
TAGTGCAGCAGCAGAACAATTTGCTGAGGGCTATTGAGGCGCAACAGCATCTGTTGCAACTCACAGTCTG
GGGCATCAAGCAGCTCCAGGCAAGAATCCTGGCTGTGGAAAGATACCTAAAGGATCAACAGCTCCTGGGG
ATTTGGGGTTGCTCTGGAAAACTCATTTGCACCACTGCTGTGCCTTGGAATGCTAGTTGGAGTAATAAAT
CTCTGGAACAGATTTGGAATCACACGACCTGGATGGAGTGGGACAGAGAAATTAACAATTACACAAGCTT
AATACACTCCTTAATTGAAGAATCGCAAAACCAGCAAGAAAAGAATGAACAAGAATTATTGGAATTAGAT
AAATGGGCAAGTTTGTGGAATTGGTTTAACATAACAAATTGGCTGTGGTATATAAAATTATTCATAATGA
TAGTAGGAGGCTTGGTAGGTTTAAGAATAGTTTTTGCTGTACTTTCTATAGTGAATAGAGTTAGGCAGGG
ATATTCACCATTATCGTTTCAGACCCACCTCCCAACCCCGAGGGGACCCGACAGGCCCGAAGGAATAGAA
GAAGAAGGTGGAGAGAGAGACAGAGACAGATCCATTCGATTAGTGAACGGATCGGCACTGCGTGCGCCAA
TTCTGCAGACAAATGGCAGTATTCATCCACAATTTTAAAAGAAAAGGGGGGATTGGGGGGTACAGTGCAG
GGGAAAGAATAGTAGACATAATAGCAACAGACATACAAACTAAAGAATTACAAAAACAAATTACAAAAAT
TCAAAATTTTCGGGTTTATTACAGGGACAGCAGAGATCCAGTTTGGTTAGTACCGGGCCCGCTCTAGTCC
GGAATCAGTCCTGCTCCTCGGCCACGAAGTGCACGCAGTTGCCGGCCGGGTCGCGCAGGGCGAACTCCCG
CCCCCACGGCTGCTCGCCGATCTCGGTCATGGCCGGCCCGGAGGCGTCCCGGAAGTTCGTGGACACGACC
TCCGACCACTCGGCGTACAGCTCGTCCAGGCCGCGCACCCACACCCAGGCCAGGGTGTTGTCCGGCACCA
CCTGGTCCTGGACCGCGCTGATGAACAGGGTCACGTCGTCCCGGACCACACCGGCGAAGTCGTCCTCCAC
GAAGTCCCGGGAGAACCCGAGCCGGTCGGTCCAGAACTCGACCGCTCCGGCGACGTCGCGCGCGGTGAGC
ACCGGAACGGCACTGGTCAACTTGGCCATGGTGGCCCTCCTATAGTGAGTCGTATTATACTATGCCGATA
TACTATGCCGATGATTAATTGTCAACACGTGCTGCAGGTCCGAGGTTCTAGACGAGTTTACTCCCTATCA
GTGATAGAGAACGATGTCGAGTTTACTCCCTATCAGTGATAGAGAACGTATGTCGAGTTTACTCCCTATC
AGTGATAGAGAACGTATGTCGAGTTTACTCCCTATCAGTGATAGAGAACGTATGTCGAGTTTATCCCTAT
CAGTGATAGAGAACGTATGTCGAGTTTACTCCCTATCAGTGATAGAGAACGTATGTCGAGGTAGGCGTGT
ACGGTGGGAGGCCTATATAAGCAGAGCTCGTTTAGTGAACCGTCAGATCGCACCGGTCGCCACCATGAGC
GAGCTGATCAAGGAGAACATGCACATGAAGCTGTACATGGAGGGCACCGTGAACAACCACCACTTCAAGT
GCACATCCGAGGGCGAAGGCAAGCCCTACGAGGGCACCCAGACCATGAAGATCAAGGTGGTCGAGGGCGG
CCCTCTCCCCTTCGCCTTCGACATCCTGGCTACCAGCTTCATGTACGGCAGCAAAGCCTTCATCAACCAC
ACCCAGGGCATCCCCGACTTCTTTAAGCAGTCCTTCCCTGAGGGCTTCACATGGGAGAGAATCACCACAT
ACGAAGACGGGGGCGTGCTGACCGCTACCCAGGACACCAGCTTCCAGAACGGCTGCATCATCTACAACGT
CAAGATCAACGGGGTGAACTTCCCATCCAACGGCCCTGTGATGCAGAAGAAAACACGCGGCTGGGAGGCC
AACACCGAGATGCTGTACCCCGCTGACGGCGGCCTGAGAGGCCACAGCCAGATGGCCCTGAAGCTCGTGG
GCGGGGGCTACCTGCACTGCTCCTTCAAGACCACATACAGATCCAAGAAACCCGCTAAGAACCTCAAGAT
GCCCGGCTTCCACTTCGTGGACCACAGACTGGAAAGAATCAAGGAGGCCGACAAAGAGACCTACGTCGAG
CAGCACGAGATGGCTGTGGCCAAGTACTGCGACCTCCCTAGCAAACTGGGGCACAGATAATCGATAGTTT
GTTTGAATGAGGCTTCAGTACTTTACAGAATCGTTGCCTGCACATCTTGGAAACACTTGCTGGGATTACT
TCTTCAGGTTAACCCAACAGAAGGCTCGAGAAGGTATATTGCTGTTGACAGTGAGCGAGGCACCTGTGTC
CTGGAGTACTAGTGAAGCCACAGATGTAGTACTCCAGGACACAGGTGCCCTGCCTACTGCCTCGGAATTC
AAGGGGCTACTTTAGGAGCAATTATCTTGTTTACTAAAACTGAATACCTTGCTATCTCTTTGATACATTT
TTACAAAGCTGAATTAAAATGGTATAAATTAAATCACTTTTTTCAATTGGAAGACTAATGCGGCCGGCCA
TTACTCCGTCTCGTGTCTTGTTGCATATGTCTGCTGGTTTGTTTGATGTTGTTTGCGGGCGGGCCCTATA
GTGAGTCGTATTACCTAGGACGCGTGGCCTCCGCGCCGGGTTTTGGCGCCTCCCGCGGGCGCCCCCCTCC
TCACGGCGAGCGCTGCCACGTCAGACGAAGGGCGCAGCGAGCGTCCTGATCCTTCCGCCCGGACGCTCAG
GACAGCGGCCCGCTGCTCATAAGACTCGGCCTTAGAACCCCAGTATCAGCAGAAGGACATTTTAGGACGG
GACTTGGGTGACTCTAGGGCACTGGTTTTCTTTCCAGAGAGCGGAACAGGCGAGGAAAAGTAGTCCCTTC
TCGGCGATTCTGCGGAGGGATCTCCGTGGGGCGGTGAACGCCGATGATTATATAAGGACGCGCCGGGTGT
GGCACAGCTAGTTCCGTCGCAGCCGGGATTTGGGTCGCGGTTCTTGTTTGTGGATCGCTGTGATCGTCAC
TTGGTGAGTAGCGGGCTGCTGGGCTGGCCGGGGCTTTCGTGGCCGCCGGGCCGCTCGGTGGGACGGAAGC
GTGTGGAGAGACCGCCAAGGGCTGTAGTCTGGGTCCGCGAGCAAGGTTGCCCTGAACTGGGGGTTGGGGG
GAGCGCAGCAAAATGGCGGCTGTTCCCGAGTCTTGAATGGAAGACGCTTGTGAGGCGGGCTGTGAGGTCG
TTGAAACAAGGTGGGGGGCATGGTGGGCGGCAAGAACCCAAGGTCTTGAGGCCTTCGCTAATGCGGGAAA
GCTCTTATTCGGGTGAGATGGGCTGGGGCACCATCTGGGGACCCTGACGTGAAGTTTGTCACTGACTGGA
GAACTCGGTTTGTCGTCTGTTGCGGGGGCGGCAGTTATGGCGGTGCCGTTGGGCAGTGCACCCGTACCTT
TGGGAGCGCGCGCCCTCGTCGTGTCGTGACGTCACCCGTTCTGTTGGCTTATAATGCAGGGTGGGGCCAC
CTGCCGGTAGGTGTGCGGTAGGCTTTTCTCCGTCGCAGGACGCAGGGTTCGGGCCTAGGGTAGGCTCTCC
TGAATCGACAGGCGCCGGACCTCTGGTGAGGGGAGGGATAAGTGAGGCGTCAGTTTCTTTGGTCGGTTTT
ATGTACCTATCTTCTTAAGTAGCTGAAGCTCCGGTTTTGAACTATGCGCTCGGGGTTGGCGAGTGTGTTT
TGTGAAGTTTTTTAGGCACCTTTTGAAATGTAATCATTTGGGTCAATATGTAATTTTCAGTGTTAGACTA
GTAAATTGTCCGCTAAATTCTGGCCGTTTTTGGCTTTTTTGTTAGACGCTAGCGGATCCATAACTTCGTA
TAGTATACATTATACGAAGTTATGCCACCATGTCTAGGCTGGACAAGAGCAAAGTCATAAACGGAGCTCT
GGAATTACTCAATGGTGTCGGTATCGAAGGCCTGACGACAAGGAAACTCGCTCAAAAGCTGGGAGTTGAG
CAGCCTACCCTGTACTGGCACGTGAAGAACAAGCGGGCCCTGCTCGATGCCCTGCCAATCGAGATGCTGG
ACAGGCATCATACCCACTTCTGCCCCCTGGAAGGCGAGTCATGGCAAGACTTTCTGCGGAACAACGCCAA
GTCATACCGCTGTGCTCTCCTCTCACATCGCGACGGGGCTAAAGTGCATCTCGGCACCCGCCCAACAGAG
AAACAGTACGAAACCCTGGAAAATCAGCTCGCGTTCCTGTGTCAGCAAGGCTTCTCCCTGGAGAACGCAC
TGTACGCTCTGTCCGCCGTGGGCCACTTTACACTGGGCTGCGTATTGGAGGAACAGGAGCATCAAGTAGC
AAAAGAGGAAAGAGAGACACCTACCACCGATTCTATGCCCCCACTTCTGAGACAAGCAATTGAGCTGTTC
GACCGGCAGGGAGCCGAACCTGCCTTCCTTTTCGGCCTGGAACTAATCATATGTGGCCTGGAGAAACAGC
TAAAGTGCGAAAGCGGCGGGCCGACCGACGCCCTTGACGATTTTGACTTAGACATGCTCCCAGCCGATGC
CCTTGACGATTTTGACCTTGACATGCTCCCCGGGTAAATAACTTCGTATAGTATACATTATACGAAGTTA
TGGATCCGCGGCCGCAAATTCCGCCCCTCTCCCTCCCCCCCCCCTAACGTTACTGGCCGAAGCCGCTTGG
AATAAGGCCGGTGTGCGTTTGTCTATATGTTATTTTCCACCATATTGCCGTCTTTTGGCAATGTGAGGGC
CCGGAAACCTGGCCCTGTCTTCTTGACGAGCATTCCTAGGGGTCTTTCCCCTCTCGCCAAAGGAATGCAA
GGTCTGTTGAATGTCGTGAAGGAAGCAGTTCCTCTGGAAGCTTCTTGAAGACAAACAACGTCTGTAGCGA
CCCTTTGCAGGCAGCGGAACCCCCCACCTGGCGACAGGTGCCTCTGCGGCCAAAAGCCACGTGTATAAGA
TACACCTGCAAAGGCGGCACAACCCCAGTGCCACGTTGTGAGTTGGATAGTTGTGGAAAGAGTCAAATGG
CTCTCCTCAAGCGTATTCAACAAGGGGCTGAAGGATGCCCAGAAGGTACCCCATTGTATGGGATCTGATC
TGGGGCCTCGGTGCACATGCTTTACATGTGTTTAGTCGAGGTTAAAAAAACGTCTAGGCCCCCCGAACCA
CGGGGACGTGGTTTTCCTTTGAAAAACACGATAATACCATGGCCACCGAGTACAAGCCCACGGTGCGCCT
CGCCACCCGCGACGACGTCCCCCGGGCCGTACGCACCCTCGCCGCCGCGTTCGCCGACTACCCCGCCACG
CGCCACACCGTCGACCCGGACCGCCACATCGAGCGGGTCACCGAGCTGCAAGAACTCTTCCTCACGCGCG
TCGGGCTCGACATCGGCAAGGTGTGGGTCGCGGACGACGGCGCCGCGGTGGCGGTCTGGACCACGCCGGA
GAGCGTCGAAGCGGGGGCGGTGTTCGCCGAGATCGGCTCGCGCATGGCCGAGTTGAGCGGTTCCCGGCTG
GCCGCGCAGCAACAGATGGAAGGCCTCCTGGCGCCGCACCGGCCCAAGGAGCCCGCGTGGTTCCTGGCCA
CCGTCGGCGTCTCGCCCGACCACCAGGGCAAGGGTCTGGGCAGCGCCGTCGTGCTCCCCGGAGTGGAGGC
GGCCGAGCGCGCTGGGGTGCCCGCCTTCCTGGAGACCTCCGCGCCCCGCAACCTCCCCTTCTACGAGCGG
CTCGGCTTCACCGTCACCGCCGACGTCGAGGTGCCCGAAGGACCGCGCACCTGGTGCATGACCCGCAAGC
CCGGTGCCTGAGTTCGCGTCTGGAACAATCAACCTCTGGATTACAAAATTTGTGAAAGATTGACTGGTAT
TCTTAACTATGTTGCTCCTTTTACGCTATGTGGATACGCTGCTTTAATGCCTTTGTATCATGCTATTGCT
TCCCGTATGGCTTTCATTTTCTCCTCCTTGTATAAATCCTGGTTGCTGTCTCTTTATGAGGAGTTGTGGC
CCGTTGTCAGGCAACGTGGCGTGGTGTGCACTGTGTTTGCTGACGCAACCCCCACTGGTTGGGGCATTGC
CACCACCTGTCAGCTCCTTTCCGGGACTTTCGCTTTCCCCCTCCCTATTGCCACGGCGGAACTCATCGCC
GCCTGCCTTGCCCGCTGCTGGACAGGGGCTCGGCTGTTGGGCACTGACAATTCCGTGGTGTTGTCGGGGA
AGCTGACGTCCTTTCCATGGCTGCTCGCCTGTGTTGCCACCTGGATTCTGCGCGGGACGTCCTTCTGCTA
CGTCCCTTCGGCCCTCAATCCAGCGGACCTTCCTTCCCGCGGCCTGCTGCCGGCTCTGCGGCCTCTTCCG
CGTCTTCGCCTTCGCCCTCAGACGAGTCGGATCTCCCTTTGGGCCGCCTCCCCGCCTGGAATTAATTCTG
CAGTCGAGACCTAGAAAAACATGGAGCAATCACAAGTAGCAATACAGCAGCTACCAATGCTGATTGTGCC
TGGCTAGAAGCACAAGAGGAGGAGGAGGTGGGTTTTCCAGTCACACCTCAGGTACCTTTAAGACCAATGA
CTTACAAGGCAGCTGTAGATCTTAGCCACTTTTTAAAAGAAAAGAGGGGACTGGAAGGGCTAATTCACTC
CCAACGAAGACAAGATCTGCTTTTTGCTTGTACTGGGTCTCTCTGGTTAGACCAGATCTGAGCCTGGGAG
CTCTCTGGCTAACTAGGGAACCCACTGCTTAAGCCTCAATAAAGCTTGCCTTGAGTGCTTCAAGTAGTGT
GTGCCCGTCTGTTGTGTGACTCTGGTAACTAGAGATCCCTCAGACCCTTTTAGTCAGTGTGGAAAATCTC
TAGCAGTAGTAGTTCATGTCATCTTATTATTCAGTATTTATAACTTGCAAAGAAATGAATATCAGAGAGT
GAGAGGCCTTGACATTGTTTAAACCCGCTGATCAGCCTCGACTGTGCCTTCTAGTTGCCAGCCATCTGTT
GTTTGCCCCTCCCCCGTGCCTTCCTTGACCCTGGAAGGTGCCACTCCCACTGTCCTTTCCTAATAAAATG
AGGAAATTGCATCGCATTGTCTGAGTAGGTGTCATTCTATTCTGGGGGGTGGGGTGGGGCAGGACAGCAA
GGGGGAGGATTGGGAAGACAATAGCAGGCATGCTGGGGATGCGGTGGGCTCTATGGCTTCTGAGGCGGAA
AGAACCAGCTGGGGCTCTAGGGGGTATCCCC
[124 nt withheld, positions 8782-8905]
C
[91 nt withheld, positions 8907-8997]
A
[49 nt withheld, positions 8999-9047]
CCTTTGACGTTGGAGTCCACGTTCTTT
[37 nt withheld, positions 9075-9111]
ACCCTATCTCGGTCTATTCTTTTGATTTATAAGGGATTTTGCCGATTTCGGCCTATTGGTTAAAAAATGA
GCTGATTTAACAAAAATTTAACGCGAATTAATTCTGTGGAATGTGTGTCAGTTAGGGTGTGGAAAGTCCC
CAGGCTCCCCAGCAGGCAGAAGTATGCAAAGCATGCATCTCAATTAGTCAGCAACCAGGTGTGGAAAGTC
CCCAGGCTCCCCAGCAGGCAGAAGTATGCAAAGCATGCATCTCAATTAGTCAGCAACCATAGTCCCGCCC
CTAACTCCGCCCATCCCGCCCCTAACTCCGCCCAGTTCCGCCCATTCTCCGCCCCATGGCTGACTAATTT
TTTTTATTTATGCAGAGGCCGAGGCCGCCTCTGCCTCTGAGCTATTCCAGAAGTAGTGAGGAGGCTTTTT
TGGAGGCCTAGGCTTTTGCAAAAAGCTCCCGGGAGCTTGTATATCCATTTTCGGATCTGATCAGCACGTG
ATGAAAAAGCCTGAACTCACCGCGACGTCTGTCGAGAAGTTTCTGATCGAAAAGTTCGACAGCGTCTCCG
ACCTGATGCAGCTCTCGGAGGGCGAAGAATCTCGTGCTTTCAGCTTCGATGTAGGAGGGCGTGGATATGT
CCTGCGGGTAAATAGCTGCGCCGATGGTTTCTACAAAGATCGTTATGTTTATCGGCACTTTGCATCGGCC
GCGCTCCCGATTCCGGAAGTGCTTGACATTGGGGAATTAATTCAGCGAGAGCCTGACCTATTGCATCTCC
CGCCGTGCACAGGGTGTCACGTTGCAAGACCTGCCTGAAACCGAACTGCCCGCTGTTCTGCAGCCGGTCG
CGGAGGCCATGGATGCGATCGCTGCGGCCGATCTTAGCCAGACGAGCGGGTTCGGCCCATTCGGACCGCA
AGGAATCGGTCAATACACTACATGGCGTGATTTCATATGCGCGATTGCTGATCCCCATGTGTATCACTGG
CAAACTGTGATGGACGACACCGTCAGTGCGTCCGTCGCGCAGGCTCTCGATGAGCTGATGCTTTGGGCCG
AGGACTGCCCCGAAGTCCGGCACCTCGTGCACGCGGATTTCGGCTCCAACAATGTCCTGACGGACAATGG
CCGCATAACAGCGGTCATTGACTGGAGCGAGGCGATGTTCGGGGATTCCCAATACGAGGTCGCCAACATC
TTCTTCTGGAGGCCGTGGTTGGCTTGTATGGAGCAGCAGACGCGCTACTTCGAGCGGAGGCATCCGGAGC
TTGCAGGATCGCCGCGGCTCCGGGCGTATATGCTCCGCATTGGTCTTGACCAACTCTATCAGAGCTTGGT
TGACGGCAATTTCGATGATGCAGCTTGGGCGCAGGGTCGATGCGACGCAATCGTCCGATCCGGAGCCGGG
ACTGTCGGGCGTACACAAATCGCCCGCAGAAGCGCGGCCGTCTGGACCGATGGCTGTGTAGAAGTACTCG
CCGATAGTGGAAACCGACGCCCCAGCACTCGTCCGAGGGCAAAGGAATAGCACGTGCTACGAGATTTCGA
TTCCACCGCCGCCTTCTATGAAAGGTTGGGCTTCGGAATCGTTTTCCGGGACGCCGGCTGGATGATCCTC
CAGCGCGGGGATCTCATGCTGGAGTTCTTCGCCCACCCCAACTTGTTTATTGCAGCTTATAATGGTTACA
AATAAAGCAATAGCATCACAAATTTCACAAATAAAGCATTTTTTTCACTGCATTCTAGTTGTGGTTTGTC
CAAACTCATCAATGTATCTTATCATGTCTGTATACCGTCGACCTCTAGCTAGAGCTTGGCGTAATCATGG
TCATAGCTGTTTCCTGTGTGAAATTGTTATCCGCTCACAATTCCACACAACATACGAGCCGGAAGCATAA
AGTGTAAAGCCTGGGGTGCCTAATGAGTGAGCTAACTCACATTAATTGCGTTGCGCTCACTGCCCGCTTT
CCAGTCGGGAAACCTGTCGTGCCAGCTGCATTAATGAATCGGCCAACGCGCGGGGAGAGGCGGTTTGCGT
ATTGGGCGCTCTTCCGCTTCCTCGCTCACTGACTCGCTGCGCTCGGTCGTTCGGCTGCGGCGAGCGGTAT
CAGCTCACTCAAAGGCGGTAATACGGTTATCCACAGAATCAGGGGATAACGCAGGAAAGAACATGTGAGC
AAAAGGCCAGCAAAAGGCCAGGAACCGTAAAAAGGCCGCGTTGCTGGCGTTTTTCCATAGGCTCCGCCCC
CCTGACGAGCATCACAAAAATCGACGCTCAAGTCAGAGGTGGCGAAACCCGACAGGACTATAAAGATACC
AGGCGTTTCCCCCTGGAAGCTCCCTCGTGCGCTCTCCTGTTCCGACCCTGCCGCTTACCGGATACCTGTC
CGCCTTTCTCCCTTCGGGAAGCGTGGCGCTTTCTCATAGCTCACGCTGTAGGTATCTCAGTTCGGTGTAG
GTCGTTCGCTCCAAGCTGGGCTGTGTGCACGAACCCCCCGTTCAGCCCGACCGCTGCGCCTTATCCGGTA
ACTATCGTCTTGAGTCCAACCCGGTAAGACACGACTTATCGCCACTGGCAGCAGCCACTGGTAACAGGAT
TAGCAGAGCGAGGTATGTAGGCGGTGCTACAGAGTTCTTGAAGTGGTGGCCTAACTACGGCTACACTAGA
AGAACAGTATTTGGTATCTGCGCTCTGCTGAAGCCAGTTACCTTCGGAAAAAGAGTTGGTAGCTCTTGAT
CCGGCAAACAAACCACCGCTGGTAGCGGTGGTTTTTTTGTTTGCAAGCAGCAGATTACGCGCAGAAAAAA
AGGATCTCAAGAAGATCCTTTGATCTTTTCTACGGGGTCTGACGCTCAGTGGAACGAAAACTCACGTTAA
GGGATTTTGGTCATGAGATTATCAAAAAGGATCTTCACCTAGATCCTTTTAAATTAAAAATGAAGTTTTA
AATCAATCTAAAGTATATATGAGTAAACTTGGTCTGACAGTTACCAATGCTTAATCAGTGAGGCACCTAT
CTCAGCGATCTGTCTATTTCGTTCATCCATAGTTGCCTGACTCCCCGTCGTGTAGATAACTACGATACGG
GAGGGCTTACCATCTGGCCCCAGTGCTGCAATGATACCGCGAGACCCACGCTCACCGGCTCCAGATTTAT
CAGCAATAAACCAGCCAGCCGGAAGGGCCGAGCGCAGAAGTGGTCCTGCAACTTTATCCGCCTCCATCCA
GTCTATTAATTGTTGCCGGGAAGCTAGAGTAAGTAGTTCGCCAGTTAATAGTTTGCGCAACGTTGTTGCC
ATTGCTACAGGCATCGTGGTGTCACGCTCGTCGTTTGGTATGGCTTCATTCAGCTCCGGTTCCCAACGAT
CAAGGCGAGTTACATGATCCCCCATGTTGTGCAAAAAAGCGGTTAGCTCCTTCGGTCCTCCGATCGTTGT
CAGAAGTAAGTTGGCCGCAGTGTTATCACTCATGGTTATGGCAGCACTGCATAATTCTCTTACTGTCATG
CCATCCGTAAGATGCTTTTCTGTGACTGGTGAGTACTCAACCAAGTCATTCTGAGAATAGTGTATGCGGC
GACCGAGTTGCTCTTGCCCGGCGTCAATACGGGATAATACCGCGCCACATAGCAGAACTTTAAAAGTGCT
CATCATTGGAAAACGTTCTTCGGGGCGAAAACTCTCAAGGATCTTACCGCTGTTGAGATCCAGTTCGATG
TAACCCACTCGTGCACCCAACTGATCTTCAGCATCTTTTACTTTCACCAGCGTTTCTGGGTGAGCAAAAA
CAGGAAGGCAAAATGCCGCAAAAAAGGGAATAAGGGCGACACGGAAATGTTGAATACTCATACTCTTCCT
TTTTCAATATTATTGAAGCATTTATCAGGGTTATTGTCTCATGAGCGGATACATATTTGAATGTATTTAG
AAAAATAAACAAATAGGGGTTCCGCGCACATTTCCCCGAAAAGTGCCACCTGACGTCGACGGATCGGGAG
ATCAACTTGTTTATTGCAGCTTATAATGGTTACAAATAAAGCAATAGCATCACAAATTTCACAAATAAAG
CATTTTTTTCACTGCATTCTAGTTGTGGTTTGTCCAAACTCATCAATGTATCTTATCATGTCTGGATCAA
CTGGATAACTCAAGCTAACCAAAATCATCCCAAACTTCCCACCCCATACCCTATTACCACTGCCAATTAC
CTGTGGTTTCATTTACTCTAAACCTGTGATTCCTCTGAATTATTTTCATTTTAAAGAAATTGTATTTGTT
AAATATGTACTACAAACTTAGTAGT
Features (pLannotate 1.2.2; 38 found; start..end, strand, type, name):
    377..634     +  LTR            5' LTR (truncated): truncated 5' long terminal repeat (LTR) from HIV-1
    681..806     +  misc_feature   HIV-1 Ψ: packaging signal of human immunodeficiency virus type 1
    790..1128    +  CDS            HIV-1 gag (fragment): gag protein from human immunodeficiency virus 1; gag
   1303..1536    +  misc_feature   RRE: The Rev response element (RRE) of HIV-1 allows for Rev-dependent mRNA export from the nucleus to the cytoplasm.
   1913..2013    +  CDS            Rev (fragment): human immunodeficiency virus 1 (HIV-1) Rev protein; rev; enhances nuclear export of unspliced and incompletely spliced viral mRNAs
   2063..2180    +  misc_feature   cPPT/CTS: central polypurine tract and central termination sequence of HIV-1
   2245..2619    -  CDS            BleoR: antibiotic-binding protein; Sh ble from Streptoalloteichus hindustanus; confers resistance to bleomycin, phleomycin, and Zeocin™
   2639..2686    -  promoter       EM7 promoter: synthetic bacterial promoter&nbsp
   2713..2991    +  promoter       tight TRE promoter (fragment): Tet-responsive promoter PTight, consisting of seven tet operator sequences followed by the minimal CMV promoter
   3005..3697    +  CDS            TurboRFP: TurboRFP is a basic (constitutively fluorescent) orange fluorescent protein published in 2007, derived from Entacmaea quadricolor. It has low acid sensitivity.
   3713..3806    +  ncRNA          5' miR-30a: sequence upstream of the 71-nt precursor of the human miR-30a microRNA (Zeng et al., 2002) miRNA
   3918..4030    +  ncRNA          3' miR-30a: sequence downstream of the 71-nt precursor of the human miR-30a microRNA (Zeng et al., 2002) miRNA
   4125..4143    -  promoter       T7 promoter: promoter for bacteriophage T7 RNA polymerase
   4156..5367    +  promoter       UbC promoter: human ubiquitin C promoter
   5380..5413    +  protein_bind   loxP511: Cre-mediated recombination occurs in the 8-bp core sequence (GTATACAT). loxP511 sites are compatible with each other, but incompatible with wild-type loxP sites. Cre recombinase
   5420..6127    +  CDS            rtTA3: reverse tetracycline transactivator 3 activates expression from Tet-responsive promoters in the presence of doxycycline
   6128..6161    +  protein_bind   loxP511: Cre-mediated recombination occurs in the 8-bp core sequence (GTATACAT). loxP511 sites are compatible with each other, but incompatible with wild-type loxP sites. Cre recombinase
   6184..6756    +  misc_feature   IRES: internal ribosome entry site (IRES) of the encephalomyocarditis virus (EMCV)
   6765..7361    +  CDS            PuroR: puromycin N-acetyltransferase; pac from Streptomyces alboniger; confers resistance to puromycin
   7377..7965    +  misc_feature   WPRE: woodchuck hepatitis virus posttranscriptional regulatory element
   7982..8170    +  CDS            nef (fragment): NEF_HV1Z2 - Experimental evidence at protein level: Swiss-Prot protein existence level 1. Extracellular Nef protein targets CD4(+) T-lymphocytes for apoptosis by interacting with CXCR4 surface receptors. From Human immunodeficiency virus type 1 group M subtype D (isolate Z2/CDC-Z34) (HIV-1).
   8172..8405    +  LTR            3' LTR (ΔU3): self-inactivating 3' long terminal repeat (LTR) from HIV-1
   8512..8736    +  polyA_signal   bGH poly(A) signal: bovine growth hormone polyadenylation signal
   8740..8761    +  promoter       SV40 promoter (fragment): SV40 enhancer and early promoter
   8782..9210    +  rep_origin     f1 ori (sequence partly withheld): f1 bacteriophage origin of replication; arrow indicates direction of (+) strand synthesis
   9224..9553    +  promoter       SV40 promoter: SV40 enhancer and early promoter
   9602..10631   +  CDS            HygR (fragment): aminoglycoside phosphotransferase from E. coli; aph(4)-Ia; confers resistance to hygromycin
  10641..10766   +  CDS            ble (fragment): BLE_KLEPN - Experimental evidence at protein level: Swiss-Prot protein existence level 1. Binding protein with a strong affinity to the bleomycin family of antibiotics. Binds to CL990; an antimitotic-antibiotic compound. From Klebsiella pneumoniae.
  10761..10882   +  polyA_signal   SV40 poly(A) signal: SV40 polyadenylation signal
  10953..10975   -  protein_bind   lac operator (fragment): The lac repressor binds to the lac operator to inhibit transcription in E. coli. This inhibition can be relieved by adding lactose or isopropyl-β-D-thiogalactopyranoside (IPTG). lac repressor encoded by lacI
  10979..11009   -  promoter       lac promoter: promoter for the E. coli lac operon
  11024..11045   -  protein_bind   CAP binding site: CAP binding activates transcription in the presence of cAMP. E. coli catabolite activator protein
  11058..11150   -  CDS            lacI (fragment): lac repressor; lacI; The lac repressor binds to the lac operator to inhibit transcription in E. coli. This inhibition can be relieved by adding lactose or isopropyl-β-D-thiogalactopyranoside (IPTG).
  11333..11921   -  rep_origin     ori: high-copy-number ColE1/pMB1/pBR322/pUC origin of replication
  12092..12952   -  CDS            AmpR: β-lactamase; bla; confers resistance to ampicillin, carbenicillin, and related antibiotics
  12953..13057   -  promoter       AmpR promoter: bla
  13105..13239   +  polyA_signal   SV40 poly(A) signal: SV40 polyadenylation signal
  13406..329     +  CDS            nef (fragment) (across the origin): NEF_HV1BR - Experimental evidence at protein level: Swiss-Prot protein existence level 1. Extracellular Nef protein targets CD4(+) T-lymphocytes for apoptosis by interacting with CXCR4 surface receptors (PubMed:14990729). From Human immunodeficiency virus type 1 group M subtype B (isolate BRU/LAI) (HIV-1).
