[The description below was written by a language model from this plasmid's Addgene catalogue record and pLannotate feature annotations shown in this document.]
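Description:
pTRIPZ shSTING-Hsa is a doxycycline-inducible lentiviral shRNA vector built on the pTRIPZ RFP+ backbone for knockdown of human STING (STING1/TMEM173). The plasmid is about 13.4 kb. It replicates in E. coli from a high-copy ColE1/pUC-type origin under ampicillin selection (AmpR), and it also carries an f1 origin. The viral portion is an HIV-1-derived transfer cassette. It comprises a truncated 5' LTR, the Ψ packaging signal with a gag fragment, the RRE for Rev-dependent RNA export, cPPT/CTS, WPRE, and a ΔU3 self-inactivating 3' LTR. Packaging functions must therefore be supplied in trans, and the integrated provirus lacks LTR promoter activity.

The STING-targeting hairpin was cloned between XhoI and EcoRI, which places it between the 5' and 3' miR-30a flanking sequences so that it is processed like a natural microRNA. This miR-30 cassette lies downstream of TurboRFP on a single transcript driven by a tight TRE promoter, so red fluorescence reports induction of the shRNA. A second unit makes the system self-contained: the human UbC promoter constitutively drives rtTA3, flanked by loxP511 sites, followed by an EMCV IRES and PuroR. Transduced mammalian cells can thus be selected with puromycin, and they already express the transactivator that switches on the TRE when doxycycline is added.

The annotation also detects an EM7-driven BleoR cassette within the viral region. In the plasmid backbone it finds an SV40 promoter followed by fragments annotated as HygR and ble, but the record lists only puromycin as the mammalian marker. The construct is intended for reversible, inducible STING depletion in human cells, and the associated publication concerns radiotherapy-induced tumour immunogenicity.
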