Addgene plasmid #128158: pTRIPZ shSTING-Hsa
Purpose: Doxycyclin inducible shRNA knockdown of human STING gene
Depositing lab: Sandra Demaria. Depositing organization: Cornell University. Publication: DNA exonuclease Trex1 regulates radiotherapy-induced tumour immunogenicity. Vanpouille-Box C, Alard A, Aryankalayil MJ, Sarfraz Y, Diamond JM, Schneider RJ, Inghirami G, Coleman CN, Formenti SC, Demaria S. Nat Commun. 2017 Jun 9;8:15618. doi: 10.1038/ncomms15618. PubMed 28598415.
Backbone
  Vector backbone: pTRIPZ RFP+
  Backbone size w/o insert (bp): 13320
  Total vector size (bp): 13412
  Modifications to backbone: insertion of human STING specific shRNA hairpin sequence between XhoI and Eco RI restriction sites
  Vector type: Mammalian Expression, Lentiviral
  Selectable markers: Puromycin
Growth in bacteria
  Bacterial resistance: Ampicillin, 100 μg/mL
  Growth temperature: 37°C
  Growth strain: NEB Stable
  Copy number: Unknown
Gene/Insert
  Gene/Insert name: shSTING Hsa (alt name: Tmem173, 2610307O08Rik, ERIS, MPYS, Mita)
  gRNA/shRNA sequence: GGGCACCTGTGTCCTGGAGTAC
  Species: H. sapiens (human)
  GenBank ID: 340061
  Entrez Gene: STING1 (a.k.a. ERIS, MITA, MPYS, NET23, SAVI, STING, STING-beta, TMEM173, hMITA, hSTING)
  Cloning method: Restriction Enzyme; 5′ cloning site XhoI (not destroyed); 3′ cloning site ecoRI (not destroyed)
  Sequencing primers: 5′ cagaaggctcgagaaggtatattgctgttgctgttgacagtgagcg; 3′ ctaaagtagccccttgaattccgaggcagtaggca
Terms and licenses: Academic/Nonprofit Terms; Industry Terms: Not Available to Industry
How to cite: pTRIPZ shSTING-Hsa was a gift from Sandra Demaria (Addgene plasmid # 128158 ; http://n2t.net/addgene:128158 ; RRID:Addgene_128158)
