>Addgene plasmid #128158 | pTRIPZ shSTING-Hsa | depositor partial sequence | sequence record 245582 | human STING specific shRNA hairpin sequence
TGCTGTTGACAGTGAGCGAGGCACCTGTGTCCTGGAGTACTAGTGAAGCCACAGATGTAGTACTCCAGGA
CACAGGTGCCCTGCCTACTGCCTCGGA
